Addgene plasmid #103160: LSB-hsa-miR-1
Purpose: Used to sense miRNA activity using fluorescence based tools. hsa-miR-1 target in 3' UTR of of mKate. miRNA activity can be measured by the repression of mKate2 relative to EBFP2 fluorescent proteins . Plasmid is inherently unstable; please see Depositor Comments
Depositing lab: Ron Weiss. Depositing organization: Massachusetts Institute of Technology. Publication: A mixed antagonistic/synergistic miRNA repression model enables accurate predictions of multi-input miRNA sensor activity. Gam JJ, Babb J, Weiss R. Nat Commun. 2018 Jun 22;9(1):2430. doi: 10.1038/s41467-018-04575-0. PubMed 29934631.
Backbone
  Vector backbone: Low Sensor Backbone (LSB)
  Vector type: Mammalian Expression, Synthetic Biology
Growth in bacteria
  Bacterial resistance: Ampicillin and Kanamycin, 100 & 50 μg/mL
  Growth temperature: 30°C
  Growth strain: NEB Stable
  Copy number: High Copy
Gene/Insert
  Gene/Insert name: hsa-miR-1 target
  Species: H. sapiens (human)
  Promoter: EF-1a
  Cloning method: Gibson Cloning
Terms and licenses: Academic/Nonprofit Terms; Industry Terms: Not Available to Industry
Depositor comments: Please note that this plasmid is inherently unstable due to a repeating poly A element. We recommend performing a diagnostic digest on multiple colonies upon receipt. The depositors would like to note the presence of several discrepancies between the depositor sequence and physical plasmid sequence. In particular, the sequences upstream and downstream of the puromycin coding region have 10 bp insertions which do not affect the ability to perform puromycin selection. The sequences for those regions within the physical plasmids are as follows: Upstream of Puro: GAATTCGACCGCCTGTCTCAAGGTGCCACC; Downstream of Puro: GCTTTGAGACTACGCGTGAATTCACTCCTC.
How to cite: LSB-hsa-miR-1 was a gift from Ron Weiss (Addgene plasmid # 103160 ; http://n2t.net/addgene:103160 ; RRID:Addgene_103160)
