[The description below was written by a language model from this plasmid's Addgene catalogue record and pLannotate feature annotations shown in this document.]
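Description:
LSB-hsa-miR-1 is a mammalian expression and synthetic-biology plasmid of about 11 kb, built on the Low Sensor Backbone (LSB), that reports the activity of the human microRNA miR-1 by ratiometric fluorescence. It replicates in E. coli from a high-copy ColE1/pUC-type origin and carries both AmpR (β-lactamase) and KanR (aminoglycoside phosphotransferase) markers, with dual ampicillin and kanamycin selection listed in the record. A puromycin N-acetyltransferase coding sequence followed by a rabbit β-globin polyadenylation signal is also present for selection of mammalian cells, although no promoter directly upstream of it is annotated.

The payload consists of two parallel transcription units in the same orientation. Each is driven by the EF-1α core promoter with its intron A and terminated by a β-globin 3' region and poly(A) signal. The coding sequences are flanked by Gateway attB1/attB2 scars, and attB4 sites lie upstream of the promoters, reflecting a modular assembly history. The first unit expresses the red fluorescent protein mKate2 and, according to the catalogue entry, carries the hsa-miR-1 target in its 3' UTR; this target is not annotated as a feature, but an unannotated gap lies between attB2 and the β-globin sequence. The second unit expresses EBFP2 without a target and serves as an internal reference. When miR-1 is active in transfected cells, mKate2 output falls relative to EBFP2, so the red-to-blue ratio gives a measure of miRNA activity normalised for plasmid dose.

The depositor warns that the repeated poly(A) elements make the plasmid inherently unstable. The depositor and sequenced records also differ slightly, including short insertions flanking the puromycin coding region that are reported not to affect selection.
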