Features (pLannotate 1.2.2; 28 found; start..end, strand, type, name):
     87..675     -  rep_origin     ori: high-copy-number ColE1/pMB1/pBR322/pUC origin of replication
    846..1706    -  CDS            AmpR: β-lactamase; bla; confers resistance to ampicillin, carbenicillin, and related antibiotics
   1707..1778    -  promoter       AmpR promoter: bla
   1857..2456    +  CDS            PuroR: puromycin N-acetyltransferase; pac from Streptomyces alboniger; confers resistance to puromycin
   2461..2541    +  CDS            HBB (fragment): HBB_PONPY - Experimental evidence at transcript level: Swiss-Prot protein existence level 2. Involved in oxygen transport from the lung to the various peripheral tissues. From Pongo pygmaeus (Bornean orangutan).
   2612..2667    +  polyA_signal   β-globin poly(A) signal: rabbit β-globin polyadenylation signal (Gil and Proudfoot, 1987)
   3646..3666    +  protein_bind   attB4: mutant version of attB; core recombination site for the Gateway® BP reaction BP Clonase™
   3734..3945    +  promoter       EF-1α core promoter: core promoter for human elongation factor EF-1α
   3946..4884    +  intron         EF-1α intron A: intron upstream of the start codon of human EF-1α
   4911..4931    +  protein_bind   attB1: mutant version of attB; core recombination site for the Gateway® BP reaction BP Clonase™
   4951..5646    +  CDS            mKate2: mKate2 is a basic (constitutively fluorescent) red fluorescent protein published in 2009, derived from Entacmaea quadricolor. It is reported to be a rapidly-maturing monomer with moderate acid sensitivity.
   5666..5690    -  protein_bind   attB2: mutant version of attB; recombination site for the Gateway® BP reaction BP Clonase™
   5834..5908    +  CDS            HBB (fragment): HBB_PONPY - Experimental evidence at transcript level: Swiss-Prot protein existence level 2. Involved in oxygen transport from the lung to the various peripheral tissues. From Pongo pygmaeus (Bornean orangutan).
   5979..6034    +  polyA_signal   β-globin poly(A) signal: rabbit β-globin polyadenylation signal (Gil and Proudfoot, 1987)
   6418..6443    +  misc_feature   SA: splice acceptor site
   7115..7135    +  protein_bind   attB4: mutant version of attB; core recombination site for the Gateway® BP reaction BP Clonase™
   7203..7414    +  promoter       EF-1α core promoter: core promoter for human elongation factor EF-1α
   7415..8353    +  intron         EF-1α intron A: intron upstream of the start codon of human EF-1α
   8380..8400    +  protein_bind   attB1: mutant version of attB; core recombination site for the Gateway® BP reaction BP Clonase™
   8411..9127    +  CDS            EBFP2: EBFP2 is a basic (constitutively fluorescent) blue fluorescent protein published in 2007, derived from Aequorea victoria. It is reported to be a rapidly-maturing monomer with moderate acid sensitivity.
   9135..9159    -  protein_bind   attB2: mutant version of attB; recombination site for the Gateway® BP reaction BP Clonase™
   9163..9243    +  CDS            HBB (fragment): HBB_PONPY - Experimental evidence at transcript level: Swiss-Prot protein existence level 2. Involved in oxygen transport from the lung to the various peripheral tissues. From Pongo pygmaeus (Bornean orangutan).
   9314..9369    +  polyA_signal   β-globin poly(A) signal: rabbit β-globin polyadenylation signal (Gil and Proudfoot, 1987)
   9752..9774    -  protein_bind   lac operator (fragment): The lac repressor binds to the lac operator to inhibit transcription in E. coli. This inhibition can be relieved by adding lactose or isopropyl-β-D-thiogalactopyranoside (IPTG). lac repressor encoded by lacI
   9778..9808    -  promoter       lac promoter: promoter for the E. coli lac operon
   9823..9844    -  protein_bind   CAP binding site: CAP binding activates transcription in the presence of cAMP. E. coli catabolite activator protein
   9857..9896    -  CDS            lacI (fragment): lac repressor; lacI; The lac repressor binds to the lac operator to inhibit transcription in E. coli. This inhibition can be relieved by adding lactose or isopropyl-β-D-thiogalactopyranoside (IPTG).
  10069..10878   +  CDS            KanR: aminoglycoside phosphotransferase; aph(3')-Ia; confers resistance to kanamycin in bacteria or G418 (Geneticin®) in eukaryotes
>Addgene plasmid #103160 | LSB-hsa-miR-1 | depositor full sequence | sequence record 195369 | Full Sequence
AATTGAGGGGATAACGCAGGAAAGAACATGTGAGCAAAAGGCCAGCAAAAGGCCAGGAACCGTAAAAAGG
CCGCGTTGCTGGCGTTTTTCCATAGGCTCCGCCCCCCTGACGAGCATCACAAAAATCGACGCTCAAGTCA
GAGGTGGCGAAACCCGACAGGACTATAAAGATACCAGGCGTTTCCCCCTGGAAGCTCCCTCGTGCGCTCT
CCTGTTCCGACCCTGCCGCTTACCGGATACCTGTCCGCCTTTCTCCCTTCGGGAAGCGTGGCGCTTTCTC
ATAGCTCACGCTGTAGGTATCTCAGTTCGGTGTAGGTCGTTCGCTCCAAGCTGGGCTGTGTGCACGAACC
CCCCGTTCAGCCCGACCGCTGCGCCTTATCCGGTAACTATCGTCTTGAGTCCAACCCGGTAAGACACGAC
TTATCGCCACTGGCAGCAGCCACTGGTAACAGGATTAGCAGAGCGAGGTATGTAGGCGGTGCTACAGAGT
TCTTGAAGTGGTGGCCTAACTACGGCTACACTAGAAGAACAGTATTTGGTATCTGCGCTCTGCTGAAGCC
AGTTACCTTCGGAAAAAGAGTTGGTAGCTCTTGATCCGGCAAACAAACCACCGCTGGTAGCGGTGGTTTT
TTTGTTTGCAAGCAGCAGATTACGCGCAGAAAAAAAGGATCTCAAGAAGATCCTTTGATCTTTTCTACGG
GGTCTGACGCTCAGTGGAACGAAAACTCACGTTAAGGGATTTTGGTCATGAGATTATCAAAAAGGATCTT
CACCTAGATCCTTTTAAATTAAAAATGAAGTTTTAAATCAATCTAAAGTATATATGAGTAAACTTGGTCT
GACAGTTACCAATGCTTAATCAGTGAGGCACCTATCTCAGCGATCTGTCTATTTCGTTCATCCATAGTTG
CCTGACTCCCCGTCGTGTAGATAACTACGATACGGGAGGGCTTACCATCTGGCCCCAGTGCTGCAATGAT
ACCGCGAGAACCACGCTCACCGGCTCCAGATTTATCAGCAATAAACCAGCCAGCCGGAAGGGCCGAGCGC
AGAAGTGGTCCTGCAACTTTATCCGCCTCCATCCAGTCTATTAATTGTTGCCGGGAAGCTAGAGTAAGTA
GTTCGCCAGTTAATAGTTTGCGCAACGTTGTTGCCATTGCTACAGGCATCGTGGTGTCACGCTCGTCGTT
TGGTATGGCTTCATTCAGCTCCGGTTCCCAACGATCAAGGCGAGTTACATGATCCCCCATGTTGTGCAAA
AAAGCGGTTAGCTCCTTCGGTCCTCCGATCGTTGTCAGAAGTAAGTTGGCCGCAGTGTTATCACTCATGG
TTATGGCAGCACTGCATAATTCTCTTACTGTCATGCCATCCGTAAGATGCTTTTCTGTGACTGGTGAGTA
CTCAACCAAGTCATTCTGAGAATAGTGTATGCGGCGACCGAGTTGCTCTTGCCCGGCGTCAATACGGGAT
AATACCGCGCCACATAGCAGAACTTTAAAAGTGCTCATCATTGGAAAACGTTCTTCGGGGCGAAAACTCT
CAAGGATCTTACCGCTGTTGAGATCCAGTTCGATGTAACCCACTCGTGCACCCAACTGATCTTCAGCATC
TTTTACTTTCACCAGCGTTTCTGGGTGAGCAAAAACAGGAAGGCAAAATGCCGCAAAAAAGGGAATAAGG
GCGACACGGAAATGTTGAATACTCATACTCTTCCTTTTTCAATATTATTGAAGCATTTATCAGGGTTATT
GTCTCATGAGCGGATACATATTTGAATGTAGCTCCGAATTTCTCGAGGGCTTGTCGACGACGGCGGTCTC
CGTCGTCAGGATCATGAATTCGACCCGCCTGCCACCATGACCGAGTACAAGCCCACGGTGCGCCTCGCCA
CCCGCGACGACGTCCCCCGGGCCGTACGCACCCTCGCCGCCGCGTTCGCCGACTACCCCGCCACGCGCCA
CACCGTCGACCCGGACCGCCACATCGAGCGGGTCACCGAGCTGCAAGAACTCTTCCTCACGCGCGTCGGG
CTCGACATCGGCAAGGTGTGGGTCGCGGACGACGGCGCCGCGGTGGCGGTCTGGACCACGCCGGAGAGCG
TCGAAGCGGGGGCGGTGTTCGCCGAGATCGGCCCGCGCATGGCCGAGTTGAGCGGTTCCCGGCTGGCCGC
GCAGCAACAGATGGAAGGCCTCCTGGCGCCGCACCGGCCCAAGGAGCCCGCGTGGTTCCTGGCCACCGTC
GGCGTCTCGCCCGACCACCAGGGCAAGGGTCTGGGCAGCGCCGTCGTGCTCCCCGGAGTGGAGGCGGCCG
AGCGCGCCGGGGTGCCCGCCTTCCTGGAGACATCCGCGCCCCGCAACCTCCCCTTCTACGAGCGGCTCGG
CTTCACCGTCACCGCCGACGTCGAGGTGCCCGAAGGACCGCGCACCTGGTGCATGACCCGCAAGCCCGGT
GCCTGATACGCGTGAATTCACTCCTCAGGTGCAGGCTGCCTATCAGAAGGTGGTGGCTGGTGTGGCCAAT
GCCCTGGCTCACAAATACCACTGAGATCTTTTTCCCTCTGCCAAAAATTATGGGGACATCATGAAGCCCC
TTGAGCATCTGACTTCTGGCTAATAAAGGAAATTTATTTTCATTGCAATAGTGTGTTGGAATTTTTTGTG
TCTCTCACTCGGAAGGACATATGGGAGGGCAAATCATTTAAAACATCAGAATGAGTATTTGGTTTAGAGT
TTGGCAACATATGCCCATATGCTGGCTGCCATGAACAAAGGTTGGCTATAAAGAGGTCATCAGTATATGA
AACAGCCCCCTGCTGTCCATTCCTTATTCCATAGAAAAGCCTTGACTTGAGGTTAGATTTTTTTTATATT
TTGTTTTGTGTTATTTTTTTCTTTAACATCCCTAAAATTTTCCTTACATGTTTTACTAGCCAGATTTTTC
CTCCTCTCCTGACTACTCCCAGTCATAGCTGTCCCTCTTCTCTTATGGAGATCCCTCGACCTGCAGCCCA
AGCTTGAATTCTCTAGAATTACCCTGTTATCCCTATGCTTGGTTTACCGAGCTCTTATTGGTTTTCAAAC
TTCATTGACTGTGCCCAACGCGCCTGGGAGCTCACGGGGACAGCCCCCCCCCAAAGCCCCCAGGGATGTA
ATTACGTCCCTCCCCCGCTAGGGGGCAGCAGCGAGCCGCCCGGGGCTCCGCTCCGGTCCGGCGCTCCCCC
CGCATCCCCGAGCCGGCAGCGTGCGGGGACAGCCCGGGCACGGGGAAGGTGGCACGGGATCGCTTTCCTC
TGAACGCTTCTCGCTGCTCTTTGAGCCTGCAGACACCTGGGGGGATACGGGGAAAAAGCTAGGCTGAAAG
ACCGGTTCTTAGAATGACACGCGCCTGGGAGCTCACGGGGACAGCCCCCCCCCAAAGCCCCCAGGGATGT
AATTACGTCCCTCCCCCGCTAGGGGGCAGCAGCGAGCCGCCCGGGGCTCCGCTCCGGTCCGGCGCTCCCC
CCGCATCCCCGAGCCGGCAGCGTGCGGGGACAGCCCGGGCACGGGGAAGGTGGCACGGGATCGCTTTCCT
CTGAACGCTTCTCGCTGCTCTTTGAGCCTGCAGACACCTGGGGGGATACGGGGAAAAAGCTAACTTCTGA
GACGACAACTTTGTATAGAAAAGTTGGCTCCGAATTCGCCCTTGACAGCAGAGATCCAGTTTGGTTAATT
AATTGGCTCCGGTGCCCGTCAGTGGGCAGAGCGCACATCGCCCACAGTCCCCGAGAAGTTGTGGGGAGGG
GTCGGCAATTGAACCGGTGCCTAGAGAAGGTGGCGCGGGGTAAACTGGGAAAGTGATGTCGTGTACTGGC
TCCGCCTTTTTCCCGAGGGTGGGGGAGAACCGTATATAAGTGCAGTAGTCGCCGTGAACGTTCTTTTTCG
CAACGGGTTTGCCGCCAGAACACAGGTAAGTGCCGTGTGTGGTTCCCGCGGGCCTGGCCTCTTTACGGGT
TATGGCCCTTGCGTGCCTTGAATTACTTCCACCTGGCTGCAGTACGTGATTCTTGATCCCGAGCTTCGGG
TTGGAAGTGGGTGGGAGAGTTCGAGGCCTTGCGCTTAAGGAGCCCCTTCGCCTCGTGCTTGAGTTGAGGC
CTGGCCTGGGCGCTGGGGCCGCCGCGTGCGAATCTGGTGGCACCTTCGCGCCTGTCTCGCTGCTTTCGAT
AAGTCTCTAGCCATTTAAAATTTTTGATGACCTGCTGCGACGCTTTTTTTCTGGCAAGATAGTCTTGTAA
ATGCGGGCCAAGATCTGCACACTGGTATTTCGGTTTTTGGGGCCGCGGGCGGCGACGGGGCCCGTGCGTC
CCAGCGCACATGTTCGGCGAGGCGGGGCCTGCGAGCGCGGCCACCGAGAATCGGACGGGGGTAGTCTCAA
GCTGGCCGGCCTGCTCTGGTGCCTGGCCTCGCGCCGCCGTGTATCGCCCCGCCCTGGGCGGCAAGGCTGG
CCCGGTCGGCACCAGTTGCGTGAGCGGAAAGATGGCCGCTTCCCGGCCCTGCTGCAGGGAGCTCAAAATG
GAGGACGCGGCGCTCGGGAGAGCGGGCGGGTGAGTCACCCACACAAAGGAAAAGGGCCTTTCCGTCCTCA
GCCGTCGCTTCATGTGACTCCACGGAGTACCGGGCGCCGTCCAGGCACCTCGATTAGTTCTCGAGCTTTT
GGAGTACGTCGTCTTTAGGTTGGGGGGAGGGGTTTTATGCGATGGAGTTTCCCCACACTGAGTGGGTGGA
GACTGAAGTTAGGCCAGCTTGGCACTTGATGTAATTCTCCTTGGAATTTGCCCTTTTTGAGTTTGGATCT
TGGTTCATTCTCAAGCCTCAGACAGTGGTTCAAAGTTTTTTTCTTCCATTTCAGGTGTCGTGAGAAGGGC
GAATTCGACCCAAGTTTGTACAAAAAAGCAGGCTGGATCCAGGTGCCACCATGGTGAGCGAGCTGATTAA
GGAGAACATGCACATGAAGCTGTACATGGAGGGCACCGTGAACAACCACCACTTCAAGTGCACATCCGAG
GGCGAAGGCAAGCCCTACGAGGGCACCCAGACCATGAGAATCAAGGCGGTCGAGGGCGGCCCTCTCCCCT
TCGCCTTCGACATCCTGGCTACCAGCTTCATGTACGGCAGCAAAACCTTCATCAACCACACCCAGGGCAT
CCCCGACTTCTTTAAGCAGTCCTTCCCCGAGGGCTTCACATGGGAGAGAGTCACCACATACGAAGATGGG
GGCGTGCTGACCGCTACCCAGGACACCAGCCTCCAGGACGGCTGCCTCATCTACAACGTCAAGATCAGAG
GGGTGAACTTCCCATCCAACGGCCCTGTGATGCAGAAGAAAACACTCGGCTGGGAGGCCTCCACCGAGAC
ACTGTACCCCGCTGACGGCGGCCTGGAAGGCAGAGCCGACATGGCCCTGAAGCTCGTGGGCGGGGGCCAC
CTGATCTGCAACCTTAAGACCACATACAGATCCAAGAAACCCGCTAAGAACCTCAAGATGCCCGGCGTCT
ACTATGTGGACAGGAGACTGGAAAGAATCAAGGAGGCCGACAAAGAGACATACGTCGAGCAGCACGAGGT
GGCTGTGGCCAGATACTGCGACCTCCCTAGCAAACTGGGGCACAAACTTAATTGAGAATTCTACCACCCA
GCTTTCTTGTACAAAGTGGTACGTCTCAAGACCAGAGGTCTCTGCTTACTGCCCAATACATACTTCTTTA
CATTCCAATACATACTTCTTTACATTCCAATACATACTTCTTTACATTCCAATACATACTTCTTTACATT
CCACAACCAGAAGAGACCTGTGCTTCACTCCTCAGGTGCAGGCTGCCTATCAGAAGGTGGTGGCTGGTGT
GGCCAATGCCCTGGCTCACAAATACCACTGAGATCTTTTTCCCTCTGCCAAAAATTATGGGGACATCATG
AAGCCCCTTGAGCATCTGACTTCTGGCTAATAAAGGAAATTTATTTTCATTGCAATAGTGTGTTGGAATT
TTTTGTGTCTCTCACTCGGAAGGACATATGGGAGGGCAAATCATTTAAAACATCAGAATGAGTATTTGGT
TTAGAGTTTGGCAACATATGCCCATATGCTGGCTGCCATGAACAAAGGTTGGCTATAAAGAGGTCATCAG
TATATGAAACAGCCCCCTGCTGTCCATTCCTTATTCCATAGAAAAGCCTTGACTTGAGGTTAGATTTTTT
TTATATTTTGTTTTGTGTTATTTTTTTCTTTAACATCCCTAAAATTTTCCTTACATGTTTTACTAGCCAG
ATTTTTCCTCCTCTCCTGACTACTCCCAGTCATAGCTGTCCCTCTTCTCTTATGGAGATCCCGAGCGGTG
CGTTTTTATGCTTGTAGTATTGTATAATGTTTTTAAGATCCAAGCTTCTGACCTCTTCTCTTCCTCCCAC
AGGGCCTCGAGACAATTGCATCGATGGTACCAGTGAAAGTCTGCAATGAATTCGAGTTGGCGCGCCTGTC
ATTCTAAATCTCTCTTTCAGCCTAAAGCTTTTTCCCCGTATCCCCCCAGGTGTCTGCAGGCTCAAAGAGC
AGCGAGAAGCGTTCAGAGGAAAGCGATCCCGTGCCACCTTCCCCGTGCCCGGGCTGTCCCCGCACGCTGC
CGGCTCGGGGATGCGGGGGGAGCGCCGGACCGGAGCGGAGCCCCGGGCGGCTCGCTGCTGCCCCCTAGCG
GGGGAGGGACGTAATTACATCCCTGGGGGCTTTGGGAGGGGGCTGTCCCCGTGAGCTCCCAGGCGCGCCT
GTCATTCTAAATCTCTCTTTCAGCCTAAAGCTTTTTCCCCGTATCCCCCCAGGTGTCTGCAGGCTCAAAG
AGCAGCGAGAAGCGTTCAGAGGAAAGCGATCCCGTGCCACCTTCCCCGTGCCCGGGCTGTCCCCGCACGC
TGCCGGCTCGGGGATGCGGGGGGAGCGCCGGACCGGAGCGGAGCCCCGGGCGGCTCGCTGCTGCCCCCTA
GCGGGGGAGGGACGTAATTACATCCCTGGGGGCTTTGGGGGGGGGCTGTCCCCGTGAGCTCCCAGGCGCG
CCAACTCGGTACCGTATCGATGTCGACGTTAACGCTAGTGATATCAACTTTGTATAGAAAAGTTGGCTCC
GAATTCGCCCTTGACAGCAGAGATCCAGTTTGGTTAATTAATTGGCTCCGGTGCCCGTCAGTGGGCAGAG
CGCACATCGCCCACAGTCCCCGAGAAGTTGTGGGGAGGGGTCGGCAATTGAACCGGTGCCTAGAGAAGGT
GGCGCGGGGTAAACTGGGAAAGTGATGTCGTGTACTGGCTCCGCCTTTTTCCCGAGGGTGGGGGAGAACC
GTATATAAGTGCAGTAGTCGCCGTGAACGTTCTTTTTCGCAACGGGTTTGCCGCCAGAACACAGGTAAGT
GCCGTGTGTGGTTCCCGCGGGCCTGGCCTCTTTACGGGTTATGGCCCTTGCGTGCCTTGAATTACTTCCA
CCTGGCTGCAGTACGTGATTCTTGATCCCGAGCTTCGGGTTGGAAGTGGGTGGGAGAGTTCGAGGCCTTG
CGCTTAAGGAGCCCCTTCGCCTCGTGCTTGAGTTGAGGCCTGGCCTGGGCGCTGGGGCCGCCGCGTGCGA
ATCTGGTGGCACCTTCGCGCCTGTCTCGCTGCTTTCGATAAGTCTCTAGCCATTTAAAATTTTTGATGAC
CTGCTGCGACGCTTTTTTTCTGGCAAGATAGTCTTGTAAATGCGGGCCAAGATCTGCACACTGGTATTTC
GGTTTTTGGGGCCGCGGGCGGCGACGGGGCCCGTGCGTCCCAGCGCACATGTTCGGCGAGGCGGGGCCTG
CGAGCGCGGCCACCGAGAATCGGACGGGGGTAGTCTCAAGCTGGCCGGCCTGCTCTGGTGCCTGGCCTCG
CGCCGCCGTGTATCGCCCCGCCCTGGGCGGCAAGGCTGGCCCGGTCGGCACCAGTTGCGTGAGCGGAAAG
ATGGCCGCTTCCCGGCCCTGCTGCAGGGAGCTCAAAATGGAGGACGCGGCGCTCGGGAGAGCGGGCGGGT
GAGTCACCCACACAAAGGAAAAGGGCCTTTCCGTCCTCAGCCGTCGCTTCATGTGACTCCACGGAGTACC
GGGCGCCGTCCAGGCACCTCGATTAGTTCTCGAGCTTTTGGAGTACGTCGTCTTTAGGTTGGGGGGAGGG
GTTTTATGCGATGGAGTTTCCCCACACTGAGTGGGTGGAGACTGAAGTTAGGCCAGCTTGGCACTTGATG
TAATTCTCCTTGGAATTTGCCCTTTTTGAGTTTGGATCTTGGTTCATTCTCAAGCCTCAGACAGTGGTTC
AAAGTTTTTTTCTTCCATTTCAGGTGTCGTGAGAAGGGCGAATTCGACCCAAGTTTGTACAAAAAAGCAG
GCTCGCCACCATGGTGAGCAAGGGCGAGGAGCTGTTCACCGGGGTGGTGCCCATCCTGGTCGAGCTGGAC
GGCGACGTAAACGGCCACAAGTTCAGCGTGAGGGGCGAGGGCGAGGGCGATGCCACCAACGGCAAGCTGA
CCCTGAAGTTCATCTGCACCACCGGCAAGCTGCCCGTGCCCTGGCCCACCCTCGTGACCACCCTGAGCCA
CGGCGTGCAGTGCTTCGCCCGCTACCCCGACCACATGAAGCAGCACGACTTCTTCAAGTCCGCCATGCCC
GAAGGCTACGTCCAGGAGCGCACCATCTTCTTCAAGGACGACGGCACCTACAAGACCCGCGCCGAGGTGA
AGTTCGAGGGCGACACCCTAGTGAACCGCATCGAGCTGAAGGGCGTCGACTTCAAGGAGGACGGCAACAT
CCTGGGGCACAAGCTGGAGTACAACTTCAACAGCCACAACATCTATATCATGGCCGTCAAGCAGAAGAAC
GGCATCAAGGTGAACTTCAAGATCCGCCACAACGTGGAGGACGGCAGCGTGCAGCTCGCCGACCACTACC
AGCAGAACACCCCCATCGGCGACGGCCCCGTGCTGCTGCCCGACAGCCACTACCTGAGCACCCAGTCCGT
GCTGAGCAAAGACCCCAACGAGAAGCGCGATCACATGGTCCTGCTGGAGTTCCGCACCGCCGCCGGGATC
ACTCTCGGCATGGACGAGCTGTACAAGTAATACCACCCAGCTTTCTTGTACAAAGTGGTACGCGTGAATT
CACTCCTCAGGTGCAGGCTGCCTATCAGAAGGTGGTGGCTGGTGTGGCCAATGCCCTGGCTCACAAATAC
CACTGAGATCTTTTTCCCTCTGCCAAAAATTATGGGGACATCATGAAGCCCCTTGAGCATCTGACTTCTG
GCTAATAAAGGAAATTTATTTTCATTGCAATAGTGTGTTGGAATTTTTTGTGTCTCTCACTCGGAAGGAC
ATATGGGAGGGCAAATCATTTAAAACATCAGAATGAGTATTTGGTTTAGAGTTTGGCAACATATGCCCAT
ATGCTGGCTGCCATGAACAAAGGTTGGCTATAAAGAGGTCATCAGTATATGAAACAGCCCCCTGCTGTCC
ATTCCTTATTCCATAGAAAAGCCTTGACTTGAGGTTAGATTTTTTTTATATTTTGTTTTGTGTTATTTTT
TTCTTTAACATCCCTAAAATTTTCCTTACATGTTTTACTAGCCAGATTTTTCCTCCTCTCCTGACTACTC
CCAGTCATAGCTGTCCCTCTTCTCTTATGGAGATCCCTCGACCTGCAGCCCAAGCTTGGCGTAATCATGG
TCATAGCTGTTTCCTGTGTGAAATTGTTATCCGCTCACAATTCCACACAACATACGAGCCGGAAGCATAA
AGTGTAAAGCCTGGGGTGCCTAATGAGTGAGCTAACTCACATTAATTGCGTTGCGCTCACTGCCCGCTTT
CCAGTCGGGAAACCTGTCGTGCCAGCGGATCGACAGTACTAAGCTTGGTCTAATACCCAATCTCTCGTCT
TATCCAGATGTTTTATACGCCTCTGGCCCGTGTCTCAAAATCTCTGATGTTACATTGCACAAGATAAAAT
AATATCATCATGAACAATAAAACTGTCTGCTTACATAAACAGTAATACAAGGGGTGTTATGAGCCATATT
CAACGGGAAACGTCGAGGCCGCGATTAAATTCCAACATGGATGCTGATTTATATGGGTATAAATGGGCTC
GCGATAATGTCGGGCAATCAGGTGCGACAATCTATCGCTTGTATGGGAAGCCCGATGCGCCAGAGTTGTT
TCTGAAACATGGCAAAGGTAGCGTTGCCAATGATGTTACAGATGAGATGGTCAGACTAAACTGGCTGACG
GAATTTATGCCTCTTCCGACCATCAAGCATTTTATCCGTACTCCTGATGATGCATGGTTACTCACCACTG
CGATCCCCGGAAAAACAGCATTCCAGGTATTAGAAGAATATCCTGATTCAGGTGAAAATATTGTTGATGC
GCTGGCAGTGTTCCTGCGCCGGTTGCATTCGATTCCTGTTTGTAATTGTCCTTTTAACAGCGATCGCGTA
TTTCGTCTCGCTCAGGCGCAATCACGAATGAATAACGGTTTGGTTGATGCGAGTGATTTTGATGACGAGC
GTAATGGCTGGCCTGTTGAACAAGTCTGGAAAGAAATGCATAAACTTTTGCCATTCTCACCGGATTCAGT
CGTCACTCATGGTGATTTCTCACTTGATAACCTTATTTTTGACGAGGGGAAATTAATAGGTTGTATTGAT
GTTGGACGAGTCGGAATCGCAGACCGATACCAGGATCTTGCCATCCTATGGAACTGCCTCGGTGAGTTTT
CTCCTTCATTACAGAAACGGCTTTTTCAAAAATATGGTATTGATAATCCTGATATGAATAAATTGCAGTT
TCATTTGATGCTCGATGAGTTTTTCTAATCAGAATTGGTTAATTGGTTGTAACACTGGCAGAGCATTACG
CTGACTTGACGGGACGGCGCAAGCTCATGACCAAAATCCCTTAACGTGAGTTACGCGTCGTTCCACTGAG
CGTCAGAGGTATCACTAGTATTACAGAGGTAAGTTATAACAGTCGCCTAACCC
