Features (pLannotate 1.2.2; 28 found; start..end, strand, type, name):
     20..231     +  promoter       EF-1α core promoter: core promoter for human elongation factor EF-1α
    232..1170    +  intron         EF-1α intron A: intron upstream of the start codon of human EF-1α
   1197..1217    +  protein_bind   attB1: mutant version of attB; core recombination site for the Gateway® BP reaction BP Clonase™
   1237..1932    +  CDS            mKate2: mKate2 is a basic (constitutively fluorescent) red fluorescent protein published in 2009, derived from Entacmaea quadricolor. It is reported to be a rapidly-maturing monomer with moderate acid sensitivity.
   1952..1976    -  protein_bind   attB2: mutant version of attB; recombination site for the Gateway® BP reaction BP Clonase™
   2120..2194    +  CDS            HBB (fragment): HBB_PONPY - Experimental evidence at transcript level: Swiss-Prot protein existence level 2. Involved in oxygen transport from the lung to the various peripheral tissues. From Pongo pygmaeus (Bornean orangutan).
   2265..2320    +  polyA_signal   β-globin poly(A) signal: rabbit β-globin polyadenylation signal (Gil and Proudfoot, 1987)
   2704..2729    +  misc_feature   SA: splice acceptor site
   3401..3421    +  protein_bind   attB4: mutant version of attB; core recombination site for the Gateway® BP reaction BP Clonase™
   3489..3700    +  promoter       EF-1α core promoter: core promoter for human elongation factor EF-1α
   3701..4639    +  intron         EF-1α intron A: intron upstream of the start codon of human EF-1α
   4666..4686    +  protein_bind   attB1: mutant version of attB; core recombination site for the Gateway® BP reaction BP Clonase™
   4700..5416    +  CDS            EBFP2: EBFP2 is a basic (constitutively fluorescent) blue fluorescent protein published in 2007, derived from Aequorea victoria. It is reported to be a rapidly-maturing monomer with moderate acid sensitivity.
   5421..5445    -  protein_bind   attB2: mutant version of attB; recombination site for the Gateway® BP reaction BP Clonase™
   5449..5529    +  CDS            HBB (fragment): HBB_PONPY - Experimental evidence at transcript level: Swiss-Prot protein existence level 2. Involved in oxygen transport from the lung to the various peripheral tissues. From Pongo pygmaeus (Bornean orangutan).
   5600..5655    +  polyA_signal   β-globin poly(A) signal: rabbit β-globin polyadenylation signal (Gil and Proudfoot, 1987)
   6038..6060    -  protein_bind   lac operator (fragment): The lac repressor binds to the lac operator to inhibit transcription in E. coli. This inhibition can be relieved by adding lactose or isopropyl-β-D-thiogalactopyranoside (IPTG). lac repressor encoded by lacI
   6064..6094    -  promoter       lac promoter: promoter for the E. coli lac operon
   6109..6130    -  protein_bind   CAP binding site: CAP binding activates transcription in the presence of cAMP. E. coli catabolite activator protein
   6143..6182    -  CDS            lacI (fragment): lac repressor; lacI; The lac repressor binds to the lac operator to inhibit transcription in E. coli. This inhibition can be relieved by adding lactose or isopropyl-β-D-thiogalactopyranoside (IPTG).
   6355..7164    +  CDS            KanR: aminoglycoside phosphotransferase; aph(3')-Ia; confers resistance to kanamycin in bacteria or G418 (Geneticin®) in eukaryotes
   7416..8004    -  rep_origin     ori: high-copy-number ColE1/pMB1/pBR322/pUC origin of replication
   8175..9035    -  CDS            AmpR: β-lactamase; bla; confers resistance to ampicillin, carbenicillin, and related antibiotics
   9036..9107    -  promoter       AmpR promoter: bla
   9192..9791    +  CDS            PuroR: puromycin N-acetyltransferase; pac from Streptomyces alboniger; confers resistance to puromycin
   9806..9886    +  CDS            HBB (fragment): HBB_PONPY - Experimental evidence at transcript level: Swiss-Prot protein existence level 2. Involved in oxygen transport from the lung to the various peripheral tissues. From Pongo pygmaeus (Bornean orangutan).
   9957..10012   +  polyA_signal   β-globin poly(A) signal: rabbit β-globin polyadenylation signal (Gil and Proudfoot, 1987)
  10986..11006   +  protein_bind   attB4: mutant version of attB; core recombination site for the Gateway® BP reaction BP Clonase™
>Addgene plasmid #103160 | LSB-hsa-miR-1 | addgene full sequence | sequence record 213255 | Addgene NGS Result
GGCTCCGGTGCCCGTCAGTGGGCAGAGCGCACATCGCCCACAGTCCCCGAGAAGTTGTGGGGAGGGGTCG
GCAATTGAACCGGTGCCTAGAGAAGGTGGCGCGGGGTAAACTGGGAAAGTGATGTCGTGTACTGGCTCCG
CCTTTTTCCCGAGGGTGGGGGAGAACCGTATATAAGTGCAGTAGTCGCCGTGAACGTTCTTTTTCGCAAC
GGGTTTGCCGCCAGAACACAGGTAAGTGCCGTGTGTGGTTCCCGCGGGCCTGGCCTCTTTACGGGTTATG
GCCCTTGCGTGCCTTGAATTACTTCCACCTGGCTGCAGTACGTGATTCTTGATCCCGAGCTTCGGGTTGG
AAGTGGGTGGGAGAGTTCGAGGCCTTGCGCTTAAGGAGCCCCTTCGCCTCGTGCTTGAGTTGAGGCCTGG
CCTGGGCGCTGGGGCCGCCGCGTGCGAATCTGGTGGCACCTTCGCGCCTGTCTCGCTGCTTTCGATAAGT
CTCTAGCCATTTAAAATTTTTGATGACCTGCTGCGACGCTTTTTTTCTGGCAAGATAGTCTTGTAAATGC
GGGCCAAGATCTGCACACTGGTATTTCGGTTTTTGGGGCCGCGGGCGGCGACGGGGCCCGTGCGTCCCAG
CGCACATGTTCGGCGAGGCGGGGCCTGCGAGCGCGGCCACCGAGAATCGGACGGGGGTAGTCTCAAGCTG
GCCGGCCTGCTCTGGTGCCTGGCCTCGCGCCGCCGTGTATCGCCCCGCCCTGGGCGGCAAGGCTGGCCCG
GTCGGCACCAGTTGCGTGAGCGGAAAGATGGCCGCTTCCCGGCCCTGCTGCAGGGAGCTCAAAATGGAGG
ACGCGGCGCTCGGGAGAGCGGGCGGGTGAGTCACCCACACAAAGGAAAAGGGCCTTTCCGTCCTCAGCCG
TCGCTTCATGTGACTCCACGGAGTACCGGGCGCCGTCCAGGCACCTCGATTAGTTCTCGAGCTTTTGGAG
TACGTCGTCTTTAGGTTGGGGGGAGGGGTTTTATGCGATGGAGTTTCCCCACACTGAGTGGGTGGAGACT
GAAGTTAGGCCAGCTTGGCACTTGATGTAATTCTCCTTGGAATTTGCCCTTTTTGAGTTTGGATCTTGGT
TCATTCTCAAGCCTCAGACAGTGGTTCAAAGTTTTTTTCTTCCATTTCAGGTGTCGTGAGAAGGGCGAAT
TCGACCCAAGTTTGTACAAAAAAGCAGGCTGGATCCAGGTGCCACCATGGTGAGCGAGCTGATTAAGGAG
AACATGCACATGAAGCTGTACATGGAGGGCACCGTGAACAACCACCACTTCAAGTGCACATCCGAGGGCG
AAGGCAAGCCCTACGAGGGCACCCAGACCATGAGAATCAAGGCGGTCGAGGGCGGCCCTCTCCCCTTCGC
CTTCGACATCCTGGCTACCAGCTTCATGTACGGCAGCAAAACCTTCATCAACCACACCCAGGGCATCCCC
GACTTCTTTAAGCAGTCCTTCCCCGAGGGCTTCACATGGGAGAGAGTCACCACATACGAAGATGGGGGCG
TGCTGACCGCTACCCAGGACACCAGCCTCCAGGACGGCTGCCTCATCTACAACGTCAAGATCAGAGGGGT
GAACTTCCCATCCAACGGCCCTGTGATGCAGAAGAAAACACTCGGCTGGGAGGCCTCCACCGAGACACTG
TACCCCGCTGACGGCGGCCTGGAAGGCAGAGCCGACATGGCCCTGAAGCTCGTGGGCGGGGGCCACCTGA
TCTGCAACCTTAAGACCACATACAGATCCAAGAAACCCGCTAAGAACCTCAAGATGCCCGGCGTCTACTA
TGTGGACAGGAGACTGGAAAGAATCAAGGAGGCCGACAAAGAGACATACGTCGAGCAGCACGAGGTGGCT
GTGGCCAGATACTGCGACCTCCCTAGCAAACTGGGGCACAAACTTAATTGAGAATTCTACCACCCAGCTT
TCTTGTACAAAGTGGTACGTCTCAAGACCAGAGGTCTCTGCTTACTGCCCAATACATACTTCTTTACATT
CCAATACATACTTCTTTACATTCCAATACATACTTCTTTACATTCCAATACATACTTCTTTACATTCCAC
AACCAGAAGAGACCTGTGCTTCACTCCTCAGGTGCAGGCTGCCTATCAGAAGGTGGTGGCTGGTGTGGCC
AATGCCCTGGCTCACAAATACCACTGAGATCTTTTTCCCTCTGCCAAAAATTATGGGGACATCATGAAGC
CCCTTGAGCATCTGACTTCTGGCTAATAAAGGAAATTTATTTTCATTGCAATAGTGTGTTGGAATTTTTT
GTGTCTCTCACTCGGAAGGACATATGGGAGGGCAAATCATTTAAAACATCAGAATGAGTATTTGGTTTAG
AGTTTGGCAACATATGCCCATATGCTGGCTGCCATGAACAAAGGTTGGCTATAAAGAGGTCATCAGTATA
TGAAACAGCCCCCTGCTGTCCATTCCTTATTCCATAGAAAAGCCTTGACTTGAGGTTAGATTTTTTTTAT
ATTTTGTTTTGTGTTATTTTTTTCTTTAACATCCCTAAAATTTTCCTTACATGTTTTACTAGCCAGATTT
TTCCTCCTCTCCTGACTACTCCCAGTCATAGCTGTCCCTCTTCTCTTATGGAGATCCCGAGCGGTGCGTT
TTTATGCTTGTAGTATTGTATAATGTTTTTAAGATCCAAGCTTCTGACCTCTTCTCTTCCTCCCACAGGG
CCTCGAGACAATTGCATCGATGGTACCAGTGAAAGTCTGCAATGAATTCGAGTTGGCGCGCCTGTCATTC
TAAATCTCTCTTTCAGCCTAAAGCTTTTTCCCCGTATCCCCCCAGGTGTCTGCAGGCTCAAAGAGCAGCG
AGAAGCGTTCAGAGGAAAGCGATCCCGTGCCACCTTCCCCGTGCCCGGGCTGTCCCCGCACGCTGCCGGC
TCGGGGATGCGGGGGGAGCGCCGGACCGGAGCGGAGCCCCGGGCGGCTCGCTGCTGCCCCCTAGCGGGGG
AGGGACGTAATTACATCCCTGGGGGCTTTGGGAGGGGGCTGTCCCCGTGAGCTCCCAGGCGCGCCTGTCA
TTCTAAATCTCTCTTTCAGCCTAAAGCTTTTTCCCCGTATCCCCCCAGGTGTCTGCAGGCTCAAAGAGCA
GCGAGAAGCGTTCAGAGGAAAGCGATCCCGTGCCACCTTCCCCGTGCCCGGGCTGTCCCCGCACGCTGCC
GGCTCGGGGATGCGGGGGGAGCGCCGGACCGGAGCGGAGCCCCGGGCGGCTCGCTGCTGCCCCCTAGCGG
GGGAGGGACGTAATTACATCCCTGGGGGCTTTGGGGGGGGGCTGTCCCCGTGAGCTCCCAGGCGCGCCAA
CTCGGTACCGTATCGATGTCGACGTTAACGCTAGTGATATCAACTTTGTATAGAAAAGTTGGCTCCGAAT
TCGCCCTTGACAGCAGAGATCCAGTTTGGTTAATTAATTGGCTCCGGTGCCCGTCAGTGGGCAGAGCGCA
CATCGCCCACAGTCCCCGAGAAGTTGTGGGGAGGGGTCGGCAATTGAACCGGTGCCTAGAGAAGGTGGCG
CGGGGTAAACTGGGAAAGTGATGTCGTGTACTGGCTCCGCCTTTTTCCCGAGGGTGGGGGAGAACCGTAT
ATAAGTGCAGTAGTCGCCGTGAACGTTCTTTTTCGCAACGGGTTTGCCGCCAGAACACAGGTAAGTGCCG
TGTGTGGTTCCCGCGGGCCTGGCCTCTTTACGGGTTATGGCCCTTGCGTGCCTTGAATTACTTCCACCTG
GCTGCAGTACGTGATTCTTGATCCCGAGCTTCGGGTTGGAAGTGGGTGGGAGAGTTCGAGGCCTTGCGCT
TAAGGAGCCCCTTCGCCTCGTGCTTGAGTTGAGGCCTGGCCTGGGCGCTGGGGCCGCCGCGTGCGAATCT
GGTGGCACCTTCGCGCCTGTCTCGCTGCTTTCGATAAGTCTCTAGCCATTTAAAATTTTTGATGACCTGC
TGCGACGCTTTTTTTCTGGCAAGATAGTCTTGTAAATGCGGGCCAAGATCTGCACACTGGTATTTCGGTT
TTTGGGGCCGCGGGCGGCGACGGGGCCCGTGCGTCCCAGCGCACATGTTCGGCGAGGCGGGGCCTGCGAG
CGCGGCCACCGAGAATCGGACGGGGGTAGTCTCAAGCTGGCCGGCCTGCTCTGGTGCCTGGCCTCGCGCC
GCCGTGTATCGCCCCGCCCTGGGCGGCAAGGCTGGCCCGGTCGGCACCAGTTGCGTGAGCGGAAAGATGG
CCGCTTCCCGGCCCTGCTGCAGGGAGCTCAAAATGGAGGACGCGGCGCTCGGGAGAGCGGGCGGGTGAGT
CACCCACACAAAGGAAAAGGGCCTTTCCGTCCTCAGCCGTCGCTTCATGTGACTCCACGGAGTACCGGGC
GCCGTCCAGGCACCTCGATTAGTTCTCGAGCTTTTGGAGTACGTCGTCTTTAGGTTGGGGGGAGGGGTTT
TATGCGATGGAGTTTCCCCACACTGAGTGGGTGGAGACTGAAGTTAGGCCAGCTTGGCACTTGATGTAAT
TCTCCTTGGAATTTGCCCTTTTTGAGTTTGGATCTTGGTTCATTCTCAAGCCTCAGACAGTGGTTCAAAG
TTTTTTTCTTCCATTTCAGGTGTCGTGAGAAGGGCGAATTCGACCCAAGTTTGTACAAAAAAGCAGGCTG
ACCGCCACCATGGTGAGCAAGGGCGAGGAGCTGTTCACCGGGGTGGTGCCCATCCTGGTCGAGCTGGACG
GCGACGTAAACGGCCACAAGTTCAGCGTGAGGGGCGAGGGCGAGGGCGATGCCACCAACGGCAAGCTGAC
CCTGAAGTTCATCTGCACCACCGGCAAGCTGCCCGTGCCCTGGCCCACCCTCGTGACCACCCTGAGCCAC
GGCGTGCAGTGCTTCGCCCGCTACCCCGACCACATGAAGCAGCACGACTTCTTCAAGTCCGCCATGCCCG
AAGGCTACGTCCAGGAGCGCACCATCTTCTTCAAGGACGACGGCACCTACAAGACCCGCGCCGAGGTGAA
GTTCGAGGGCGACACCCTAGTGAACCGCATCGAGCTGAAGGGCGTCGACTTCAAGGAGGACGGCAACATC
CTGGGGCACAAGCTGGAGTACAACTTCAACAGCCACAACATCTATATCATGGCCGTCAAGCAGAAGAACG
GCATCAAGGTGAACTTCAAGATCCGCCACAACGTGGAGGACGGCAGCGTGCAGCTCGCCGACCACTACCA
GCAGAACACCCCCATCGGCGACGGCCCCGTGCTGCTGCCCGACAGCCACTACCTGAGCACCCAGTCCGTG
CTGAGCAAAGACCCCAACGAGAAGCGCGATCACATGGTCCTGCTGGAGTTCCGCACCGCCGCCGGGATCA
CTCTCGGCATGGACGAGCTGTACAAGTAATACCCAGCTTTCTTGTACAAAGTGGTACGCGTGAATTCACT
CCTCAGGTGCAGGCTGCCTATCAGAAGGTGGTGGCTGGTGTGGCCAATGCCCTGGCTCACAAATACCACT
GAGATCTTTTTCCCTCTGCCAAAAATTATGGGGACATCATGAAGCCCCTTGAGCATCTGACTTCTGGCTA
ATAAAGGAAATTTATTTTCATTGCAATAGTGTGTTGGAATTTTTTGTGTCTCTCACTCGGAAGGACATAT
GGGAGGGCAAATCATTTAAAACATCAGAATGAGTATTTGGTTTAGAGTTTGGCAACATATGCCCATATGC
TGGCTGCCATGAACAAAGGTTGGCTATAAAGAGGTCATCAGTATATGAAACAGCCCCCTGCTGTCCATTC
CTTATTCCATAGAAAAGCCTTGACTTGAGGTTAGATTTTTTTTATATTTTGTTTTGTGTTATTTTTTTCT
TTAACATCCCTAAAATTTTCCTTACATGTTTTACTAGCCAGATTTTTCCTCCTCTCCTGACTACTCCCAG
TCATAGCTGTCCCTCTTCTCTTATGGAGATCCCTCGACCTGCAGCCCAAGCTTGGCGTAATCATGGTCAT
AGCTGTTTCCTGTGTGAAATTGTTATCCGCTCACAATTCCACACAACATACGAGCCGGAAGCATAAAGTG
TAAAGCCTGGGGTGCCTAATGAGTGAGCTAACTCACATTAATTGCGTTGCGCTCACTGCCCGCTTTCCAG
TCGGGAAACCTGTCGTGCCAGCGGATCGACAGTACTAAGCTTGGTCTAATACCCAATCTCTCGTCTTATC
CAGATGTTTTATACGCCTCTGGCCCGTGTCTCAAAATCTCTGATGTTACATTGCACAAGATAAAAATATA
TCATCATGAACAATAAAACTGTCTGCTTACATAAACAGTAATACAAGGGGTGTTATGAGCCATATTCAAC
GGGAAACGTCGAGGCCGCGATTAAATTCCAACATGGATGCTGATTTATATGGGTATAAATGGGCTCGCGA
TAATGTCGGGCAATCAGGTGCGACAATCTATCGCTTGTATGGGAAGCCCGATGCGCCAGAGTTGTTTCTG
AAACATGGCAAAGGTAGCGTTGCCAATGATGTTACAGATGAGATGGTCAGACTAAACTGGCTGACGGAAT
TTATGCCTCTTCCGACCATCAAGCATTTTATCCGTACTCCTGATGATGCATGGTTACTCACCACTGCGAT
CCCCGGAAAAACAGCATTCCAGGTATTAGAAGAATATCCTGATTCAGGTGAAAATATTGTTGATGCGCTG
GCAGTGTTCCTGCGCCGGTTGCATTCGATTCCTGTTTGTAATTGTCCTTTTAACAGCGATCGCGTATTTC
GTCTCGCTCAGGCGCAATCACGAATGAATAACGGTTTGGTTGATGCGAGTGATTTTGATGACGAGCGTAA
TGGCTGGCCTGTTGAACAAGTCTGGAAAGAAATGCATAAACTTTTGCCATTCTCACCGGATTCAGTCGTC
ACTCATGGTGATTTCTCACTTGATAACCTTATTTTTGACGAGGGGAAATTAATAGGTTGTATTGATGTTG
GACGAGTCGGAATCGCAGACCGATACCAGGATCTTGCCATCCTATGGAACTGCCTCGGTGAGTTTTCTCC
TTCATTACAGAAACGGCTTTTTCAAAAATATGGTATTGATAATCCTGATATGAATAAATTGCAGTTTCAT
TTGATGCTCGATGAGTTTTTCTAATCAGAATTGGTTAATTGGTTGTAACACTGGCAGAGCATTACGCTGA
CTTGACGGGACGGCGCAAGCTCATGACCAAAATCCCTTAACGTGAGTTACGCGTCGTTCCACTGAGCGTC
AGAGGTATCACTAGTATTACAGAGGTAAGTTATAACAGTCGCCTAACCCAATTGAGGGGATAACGCAGGA
AAGAACATGTGAGCAAAAGGCCAGCAAAAGGCCAGGAACCGTAAAAAGGCCGCGTTGCTGGCGTTTTTCC
ATAGGCTCCGCCCCCCTGACGAGCATCACAAAAATCGACGCTCAAGTCAGAGGTGGCGAAACCCGACAGG
ACTATAAAGATACCAGGCGTTTCCCCCTGGAAGCTCCCTCGTGCGCTCTCCTGTTCCGACCCTGCCGCTT
ACCGGATACCTGTCCGCCTTTCTCCCTTCGGGAAGCGTGGCGCTTTCTCATAGCTCACGCTGTAGGTATC
TCAGTTCGGTGTAGGTCGTTCGCTCCAAGCTGGGCTGTGTGCACGAACCCCCCGTTCAGCCCGACCGCTG
CGCCTTATCCGGTAACTATCGTCTTGAGTCCAACCCGGTAAGACACGACTTATCGCCACTGGCAGCAGCC
ACTGGTAACAGGATTAGCAGAGCGAGGTATGTAGGCGGTGCTACAGAGTTCTTGAAGTGGTGGCCTAACT
ACGGCTACACTAGAAGAACAGTATTTGGTATCTGCGCTCTGCTGAAGCCAGTTACCTTCGGAAAAAGAGT
TGGTAGCTCTTGATCCGGCAAACAAACCACCGCTGGTAGCGGTGGTTTTTTTGTTTGCAAGCAGCAGATT
ACGCGCAGAAAAAAAGGATCTCAAGAAGATCCTTTGATCTTTTCTACGGGGTCTGACGCTCAGTGGAACG
AAAACTCACGTTAAGGGATTTTGGTCATGAGATTATCAAAAAGGATCTTCACCTAGATCCTTTTAAATTA
AAAATGAAGTTTTAAATCAATCTAAAGTATATATGAGTAAACTTGGTCTGACAGTTACCAATGCTTAATC
AGTGAGGCACCTATCTCAGCGATCTGTCTATTTCGTTCATCCATAGTTGCCTGACTCCCCGTCGTGTAGA
TAACTACGATACGGGAGGGCTTACCATCTGGCCCCAGTGCTGCAATGATACCGCGAGAACCACGCTCACC
GGCTCCAGATTTATCAGCAATAAACCAGCCAGCCGGAAGGGCCGAGCGCAGAAGTGGTCCTGCAACTTTA
TCCGCCTCCATCCAGTCTATTAATTGTTGCCGGGAAGCTAGAGTAAGTAGTTCGCCAGTTAATAGTTTGC
GCAACGTTGTTGCCATTGCTACAGGCATCGTGGTGTCACGCTCGTCGTTTGGTATGGCTTCATTCAGCTC
CGGTTCCCAACGATCAAGGCGAGTTACATGATCCCCCATGTTGTGCAAAAAAGCGGTTAGCTCCTTCGGT
CCTCCGATCGTTGTCAGAAGTAAGTTGGCCGCAGTGTTATCACTCATGGTTATGGCAGCACTGCATAATT
CTCTTACTGTCATGCCATCCGTAAGATGCTTTTCTGTGACTGGTGAGTACTCAACCAAGTCATTCTGAGA
ATAGTGTATGCGGCGACCGAGTTGCTCTTGCCCGGCGTCAATACGGGATAATACCGCGCCACATAGCAGA
ACTTTAAAAGTGCTCATCATTGGAAAACGTTCTTCGGGGCGAAAACTCTCAAGGATCTTACCGCTGTTGA
GATCCAGTTCGATGTAACCCACTCGTGCACCCAACTGATCTTCAGCATCTTTTACTTTCACCAGCGTTTC
TGGGTGAGCAAAAACAGGAAGGCAAAATGCCGCAAAAAAGGGAATAAGGGCGACACGGAAATGTTGAATA
CTCATACTCTTCCTTTTTCAATATTATTGAAGCATTTATCAAGGTTATTGTCTCATGAGCGGATACATAT
TTGAATGTACCGAATTTCTCGAGGGCTTGTCGACGACGGCGGTCTCCGTCGTCAGGATCATGAATTCGAC
CGCCTGTCTCAAGGTGCCACCATGACCGAGTACAAGCCCACGGTGCGCCTCGCCACCCGCGACGACGTCC
CCCGGGCCGTACGCACCCTCGCCGCCGCGTTCGCCGACTACCCCGCCACGCGCCACACCGTCGACCCGGA
CCGCCACATCGAGCGGGTCACCGAGCTGCAAGAACTCTTCCTCACGCGCGTCGGGCTCGACATCGGCAAG
GTGTGGGTCGCGGACGACGGCGCCGCGGTGGCGGTCTGGACCACGCCGGAGAGCGTCGAAGCGGGGGCGG
TGTTCGCCGAGATCGGCCCGCGCATGGCCGAGTTGAGCGGTTCCCGGCTGGCCGCGCAGCAACAGATGGA
AGGCCTCCTGGCGCCGCACCGGCCCAAGGAGCCCGCGTGGTTCCTGGCCACCGTCGGCGTCTCGCCCGAC
CACCAGGGCAAGGGTCTGGGCAGCGCCGTCGTGCTCCCCGGAGTGGAGGCGGCCGAGCGCGCCGGGGTGC
CCGCCTTCCTGGAGACATCCGCGCCCCGCAACCTCCCCTTCTACGAGCGGCTCGGCTTCACCGTCACCGC
CGACGTCGAGGTGCCCGAAGGACCGCGCACCTGGTGCATGACCCGCAAGCCCGGTGCCTGAGCTTTGAGA
CTACGCGTGAATTCACTCCTCAGGTGCAGGCTGCCTATCAGAAGGTGGTGGCTGGTGTGGCCAATGCCCT
GGCTCACAAATACCACTGAGATCTTTTTCCCTCTGCCAAAAATTATGGGGACATCATGAAGCCCCTTGAG
CATCTGACTTCTGGCTAATAAAGGAAATTTATTTTCATTGCAATAGTGTGTTGGAATTTTTTGTGTCTCT
CACTCGGAAGGACATATGGGAGGGCAAATCATTTAAAACATCAGAATGAGTATTTGGTTTAGAGTTTGGC
AACATATGCCCATATGCTGGCTGCCATGAACAAAGGTTGGCTATAAAGAGGTCATCAGTATATGAAACAG
CCCCCTGCTGTCCATTCCTTATTCCATAGAAAAGCCTTGACTTGAGGTTAGATTTTTTTTATATTTTGTT
TTGTGTTATTTTTTTCTTTAACATCCCTAAAATTTTCCTTACATGTTTTACTAGCCAGATTTTTCCTCCT
CTCCTGACTACTCCCAGTCATAGCTGTCCCTCTTCTCTTATGGAGATCCCTCGACCTGCAGCCCAAGCTT
GAATTCTCTAGAATTACCCTGTTATCCCTAGGTTTACCGAGCTCTTATTGGTTTTCAAACTTCATTGACT
GTGCCGGCCGGGGCTCCGCTCCGGTCCGGCGCTCCCCCCGCATCAGCCCCCAGGGATGTAATTACGTCCC
TCCCCCGCTAGGGGGCAGCAGCGAGCCGCCCGGGGCTCCGCTCCGGTCCGGCGCTCCCCCCGCATCCCCG
AGCCGGCAGCGTGCGGGGACAGCCCGGGCACGGGGAAGGTGGCACGGGATCGCTTTCCTCTGAACGCTTC
TCGCTGCTCTTTGAGCCTGCAGACACCTGGGGGGATACGGGGAAAAAGCTAGGCTGAAAGACCGGTTCTT
AGAATGACACGCGCCTGGGAGCTCACGGGGACAGCCCCCCCCCAAAGCCCCCAGGGATGTAATTACGTCC
CTCCCCCGCTAGGGGGCAGCAGCGAGCCGCCCGGGGCTCCGCTCCGGTCCGGCGCTCCCCCCGCATCCCC
GAGCCGGCAGCGTGCGGGGACAGCCCGGGCACGGGGAAGGTGGCACGGGATCGCTTTCCTCTGAACGCTT
CTCGCTGCTCTTTGAGCCTGCAGACACCTGGGGGGATACGGGGAAAAAGCTAACTTCTGAGACGACAACT
TTGTATAGAAAAGTTGGCTCCGAATTCGCCCTTGACAGCAGAGATCCAGTTTGGTTAATTAATT
