>Addgene plasmid #103160 | LSB-hsa-miR-1 | depositor partial sequence | sequence record 195370 | hsa-miR-1 target
ATACATACTTCTTTACATTCCA
