>Addgene plasmid #103160 | LSB-hsa-miR-1 | addgene partial sequence | sequence record 213256 | mKate2-F 5'-ACCCGCTAAGAACCTCAAGA-3'
TCAAGGAGGCCGACAAAGAGACATACGTCGAGCAGCACGAGGTGGCTGTGGCCAGATACTGCGACCTCCC
TAGCAAACTGGGGCACAAACTTAATTGAGAATTCTACCACCCAGCTTTCTTGTACAAAGTGGTACGTCTC
AAGACCAGAGGTCTCTGCTTACTGCCCAATACATACTTCTTTACATTCCAATACATACTTCTTTACATTC
CAATACATACTTCTTTACATTCCAATACATACTTCTTTACATTCCACAACCAGAAGAGACCTGTGCTTCA
CTCCTCAGGTGCAGGCTGCCTATCAGAAGGTGGTGGCTGGTGTGGCCAATGCCCTGGCTCACAAATACCA
CTGAGATCTTTTTCCCTCTGCCAAAAATTATGGGGACATCATGAAGCCCCTTGAGCATCTGACTTCTGGC
TAATAAAGGAAATTTATTTTCATTGCAATAGTGTGTTGGAATTTTTTGTGTCTCTCACTCGGAAGGACAT
ATGGGAGGGCAAATCATTTAAAACATCAGAATGAGTATTTGGTTTAGAGTTTGGCAACATATGCCCATAT
GCTGGCTGCCATGAACAAAGGTTGGCTATAAAGAGGTCATCAGTATATGAAACAGCCCCCTGCTGTCCAT
TCCTTATTCCATAGAAAAGCCTTGACTTGAGGTTAGATTTTT
